>Addgene plasmid #182580 | mCherry-Fis1 | addgene full sequence | sequence record 358684 | Addgene NGS Result
GGGGTCATTAGTTCATAGCCCATATATGGAGTTCCGCGTTACATAACTTACGGTAAATGGCCCGCCTGGC
TGACCGCCCAACGACCCCCGCCCATTGACGTCAATAATGACGTATGTTCCCATAGTAACGCCAATAGGGA
CTTTCCATTGACGTCAATGGGTGGAGTATTTACGGTAAACTGCCCACTTGGCAGTACATCAAGTGTATCA
TATGCCAAGTACGCCCCCTATTGACGTCAATGACGGTAAATGGCCCGCCTGGCATTATGCCCAGTACATG
ACCTTATGGGACTTTCCTACTTGGCAGTACATCTACGTATTAGTCATCGCTATTACCATGGTGATGCGGT
TTTGGCAGTACATCAATGGGCGTGGATAGCGGTTTGACTCACGGGGATTTCCAAGTCTCCACCCCATTGA
CGTCAATGGGAGTTTGTTTTGGCACCAAAATCAACGGGACTTTCCAAAATGTCGTAACAACTCCGCCCCA
TTGACGCAAATGGGCGGTAGGCGTGTACGGTGGGAGGTCTATATAAGCAGAGCTGGTTTAGTGAACCGTC
AGATCCGCTAGCGCTACCGGACTCAGATCTCCGATGGTGAGCAAGGGCGAGGAGGATAACATGGCCATCA
TCAAGGAGTTCATGCGCTTCAAGGTGCACATGGAGGGCTCCGTGAACGGCCACGAGTTCGAGATCGAGGG
CGAGGGCGAGGGCCGCCCCTACGAGGGCACCCAGACCGCCAAGCTGAAGGTGACCAAGGGTGGCCCCCTG
CCCTTCGCCTGGGACATCCTGTCCCCTCAGTTCATGTACGGCTCCAAGGCCTACGTGAAGCACCCCGCCG
ACATCCCCGACTACTTGAAGCTGTCCTTCCCCGAGGGCTTCAAGTGGGAGCGCGTGATGAACTTCGAGGA
CGGCGGCGTGGTGACCGTGACCCAGGACTCCTCCCTGCAGGACGGCGAGTTCATCTACAAGGTGAAGCTG
CGCGGCACCAACTTCCCCTCCGACGGCCCCGTAATGCAGAAGAAGACCATGGGCTGGGAGGCCTCCTCCG
AGCGGATGTACCCCGAGGACGGCGCCCTGAAGGGCGAGATCAAGCAGAGGCTGAAGCTGAAGGACGGCGG
CCACTACGACGCTGAGGTCAAGACCACCTACAAGGCCAAGAAGCCCGTGCAGCTGCCCGGCGCCTACAAC
GTCAACATCAAGTTGGACATCACCTCCCACAACGAGGACTACACCATCGTGGAACAGTACGAACGCGCCG
AGGGCCGCCACTCCACCGGCGGCATGGACGAGCTGTACAAGGGGCCGATTCAGAAAGAAACACTGAAAGG
CGTGGTGGTGGCGGGCGGCGTGCTGGCGGGCGCGGTGGCGGTGGCGAGCTTTTTTCTGCGCAACAAACGC
CGCTAGGCGGCCGCGACTCTAGATCATAATCAGCCATACCACATTTGTAGAGGTTTTACTTGCTTTAAAA
AACCTCCCACACCTCCCCCTGAACCTGAAACATAAAATGAATGCAATTGTTGTTGTTAACTTGTTTATTG
CAGCTTATAATGGTTACAAATAAAGCAATAGCATCACAAATTTCACAAATAAAGCATTTTTTTCACTGCA
TTCTAGTTGTGGTTTGTCCAAACTCATCAATGTATCTTAAGGCGTAAATTGTAAGCGTTAATATTTTGTT
AAAATTCGCGTTAAATTTTTGTTAAATCAGCTCATTTTTTAACCAATAGGCCGAAATCGGCAAAATCCCT
TATAAATCAAAAGAATAGACCGAGATAGGGT
[37 nt withheld, positions 1782-1818]
AAAGAACGTGGACTCCAACGTCAAAGG
[49 nt withheld, positions 1846-1894]
T
[91 nt withheld, positions 1896-1986]
G
[124 nt withheld, positions 1988-2111]
CAGGTGGCACTTTTCGGGGAAATGTGCGCGGAACCCCTATTTGTTTATTTTTCTAAATACATTCAAATAT
GTATCCGCTCATGAGACAATAACCCTGATAAATGCTTCAATAATATTGAAAAAGGAAGAGTCCTGAGGCG
GAAAGAACCAGCTGTGGAATGTGTGTCAGTTAGGGTGTGGAAAGTCCCCAGGCTCCCCAGCAGGCAGAAG
TATGCAAAGCATGCATCTCAATTAGTCAGCAACCAGGTGTGGAAAGTCCCCAGGCTCCCCAGCAGGCAGA
AGTATGCAAAGCATGCATCTCAATTAGTCAGCAACCATAGTCCCGCCCCTAACTCCGCCCATCCCGCCCC
TAACTCCGCCCAGTTCCGCCCATTCTCCGCCCCATGGCTGACTAATTTTTTTTATTTATGCAGAGGCCGA
GGCCGCCTCGGCCTCTGAGCTATTCCAGAAGTAGTGAGGAGGCTTTTTTGGAGGCCTAGGCTTTTGCAAA
GATCGATCAAGAGACAGGATGAGGATCGTTTCGCATGATTGAACAAGATGGATTGCACGCAGGTTCTCCG
GCCGCTTGGGTGGAGAGGCTATTCGGCTATGACTGGGCACAACAGACAATCGGCTGCTCTGATGCCGCCG
TGTTCCGGCTGTCAGCGCAGGGGCGCCCGGTTCTTTTTGTCAAGACCGACCTGTCCGGTGCCCTGAATGA
ACTGCAAGACGAGGCAGCGCGGCTATCGTGGCTGGCCACGACGGGCGTTCCTTGCGCAGCTGTGCTCGAC
GTTGTCACTGAAGCGGGAAGGGACTGGCTGCTATTGGGCGAAGTGCCGGGGCAGGATCTCCTGTCATCTC
ACCTTGCTCCTGCCGAGAAAGTATCCATCATGGCTGATGCAATGCGGCGGCTGCATACGCTTGATCCGGC
TACCTGCCCATTCGACCACCAAGCGAAACATCGCATCGAGCGAGCACGTACTCGGATGGAAGCCGGTCTT
GTCGATCAGGATGATCTGGACGAAGAGCATCAGGGGCTCGCGCCAGCCGAACTGTTCGCCAGGCTCAAGG
CGAGCATGCCCGACGGCGAGGATCTCGTCGTGACCCATGGCGATGCCTGCTTGCCGAATATCATGGTGGA
AAATGGCCGCTTTTCTGGATTCATCGACTGTGGCCGGCTGGGTGTGGCGGACCGCTATCAGGACATAGCG
TTGGCTACCCGTGATATTGCTGAAGAGCTTGGCGGCGAATGGGCTGACCGCTTCCTCGTGCTTTACGGTA
TCGCCGCTCCCGATTCGCAGCGCATCGCCTTCTATCGCCTTCTTGACGAGTTCTTCTGAGCGGGACTCTG
GGGTTCGAAATGACCGACCAAGCGACGCCCAACCTGCCATCACGAGATTTCGATTCCACCGCCGCCTTCT
ATGAAAGGTTGGGCTTCGGAATCGTTTTCCGGGACGCCGGCTGGATGATCCTCCAGCGCGGGGATCTCAT
GCTGGAGTTCTTCGCCCACCCTAGGGGGAGGCTAACTGAAACACGGAAGGAGACAATACCGGAAGGAACC
CGCGCTATGACGGCAATAAAAAGACAGAATAAAACGCACGGTGTTGGGTCGTTTGTTCATAAACGCGGGG
TTCGGTCCCAGGGCTGGCACTCTGTCGATACCCCACCGAGACCCCATTGGGGCCAATACGCCCGCGTTTC
TTCCTTTTCCCCACCCCACCCCCCAAGTTCGGGTGAAGGCCCAGGGCTCGCAGCCAACGTCGGGGCGGCA
GGCCCTGCCATAGCCTCAGGTTACTCATATATACTTTAGATTGATTTAAAACTTCATTTTTAATTTAAAA
GGATCTAGGTGAAGATCCTTTTTGATAATCTCATGACCAAAATCCCTTAACGTGAGTTTTCGTTCCACTG
AGCGTCAGACCCCGTAGAAAAGATCAAAGGATCTTCTTGAGATCCTTTTTTTCTGCGCGTAATCTGCTGC
TTGCAAACAAAAAAACCACCGCTACCAGCGGTGGTTTGTTTGCCGGATCAAGAGCTACCAACTCTTTTTC
CGAAGGTAACTGGCTTCAGCAGAGCGCAGATACCAAATACTGTTCTTCTAGTGTAGCCGTAGTTAGGCCA
CCACTTCAAGAACTCTGTAGCACCGCCTACATACCTCGCTCTGCTAATCCTGTTACCAGTGGCTGCTGCC
AGTGGCGATAAGTCGTGTCTTACCGGGTTGGACTCAAGACGATAGTTACCGGATAAGGCGCAGCGGTCGG
GCTGAACGGGGGGTTCGTGCACACAGCCCAGCTTGGAGCGAACGACCTACACCGAACTGAGATACCTACA
GCGTGAGCTATGAGAAAGCGCCACGCTTCCCGAAGGGAGAAAGGCGGACAGGTATCCGGTAAGCGGCAGG
GTCGGAACAGGAGAGCGCACGAGGGAGCTTCCAGGGGGAAACGCCTGGTATCTTTATAGTCCTGTCGGGT
TTCGCCACCTCTGACTTGAGCGTCGATTTTTGTGATGCTCGTCAGGGGGGCGGAGCCTATGGAAAAACGC
CAGCAACGCGGCCTTTTTACGGTTCCTGGCCTTTTGCTGGCCTTTTGCTCACATGTTCTTTCCTGCGTTA
TCCCCTGATTCTGTGGATAACCGTATTACCGCCATGCATTAGTTATTAATAGTAATCAATTAC
Features (pLannotate 1.2.2; 15 found; start..end, strand, type, name):
     37..340     +  enhancer       CMV enhancer: human cytomegalovirus immediate early enhancer
    341..544     +  promoter       CMV promoter: human cytomegalovirus (CMV) immediate early promoter
    567..591     +  misc_feature   MCS (fragment): multiple cloning site
    594..1301    +  CDS            mCherry: mCherry is a basic (constitutively fluorescent) red fluorescent protein published in 2004, derived from Discosoma sp.. It is reported to be a very rapidly-maturing monomer with low acid sensitivity.
   1422..1505    +  CDS            large T antigen (fragment): large T antigen from SV40 (simian virus 40)
   1528..1649    +  polyA_signal   SV40 poly(A) signal: SV40 polyadenylation signal
   1683..2111    -  rep_origin     f1 ori (sequence partly withheld): f1 bacteriophage origin of replication; arrow indicates direction of (+) strand synthesis
   2138..2242    +  promoter       AmpR promoter: bla
   2244..2601    +  promoter       SV40 promoter: SV40 enhancer and early promoter
   2636..3430    +  CDS            NeoR/KanR: aminoglycoside phosphotransferase from Tn5; aph(3')-II (or nptII); confers resistance to neomycin, kanamycin, and G418 (Geneticin®)
   3451..3603    +  CDS            ble (fragment): BLE_KLEPN - Experimental evidence at protein level: Swiss-Prot protein existence level 1. Binding protein with a strong affinity to the bleomycin family of antibiotics. Binds to CL990; an antimitotic-antibiotic compound. From Klebsiella pneumoniae.
   3662..3709    +  polyA_signal   HSV TK poly(A) signal: herpes simplex virus thymidine kinase polyadenylation signal (Cole and Stacy, 1985)
   3800..3816    -  polyA_signal   bGH poly(A) signal (fragment): bovine growth hormone polyadenylation signal
   4038..4626    +  rep_origin     ori: high-copy-number ColE1/pMB1/pBR322/pUC origin of replication
   4741..4764    +  enhancer       CMV enhancer (fragment): human cytomegalovirus immediate early enhancer
