[The description below was written by a language model from this plasmid's Addgene catalogue record and pLannotate feature annotations shown in this document.]
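Description:
mCherry-Fis1 is a mammalian expression plasmid built on the pmCherry backbone that produces the red fluorescent protein mCherry anchored to the outer mitochondrial membrane. The 4,764-nt sequenced record shows the human cytomegalovirus immediate early enhancer and promoter driving the mCherry coding sequence, which is preceded by a remnant of the multiple cloning site and followed by an SV40 polyadenylation signal. The catalogue lists the insert as an 813-bp mCherry-Fis1 fusion with the Fis1 portion at the C terminus. The automated annotation does not call a Fis1 feature, but the unannotated stretch just downstream of mCherry is where that tail-anchor sequence would be expected to lie. The species of origin of the Fis1 segment is not stated. A tail anchor of this kind is a short C-terminal membrane-inserting segment, so the fluorescent protein should sit on the cytosolic face of the mitochondrion.

The plasmid is propagated in E. coli at high copy from a ColE1/pUC-type origin and selected with kanamycin. The resistance cassette is the dual-purpose NeoR/KanR gene from Tn5, placed behind both a bacterial bla promoter and the SV40 enhancer/early promoter and terminated by an HSV TK polyadenylation signal, so it can also support G418 selection in mammalian cells. An f1 origin is present for single-stranded DNA production. The short large T antigen, ble and bGH poly(A) fragment calls appear to be incidental backbone matches rather than functional elements. The construct serves as a fluorescent marker of the outer mitochondrial membrane for live-cell imaging, and it was deposited in connection with work on sub-organellar actin dynamics.
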