Addgene plasmid #182580: mCherry-Fis1
Purpose: Expresses mCherry targeted to the outer mitochondrial membrane via the Fis1 tail anchor sequence
Depositing lab: Uri Manor. Publication: Actin chromobody imaging reveals sub-organellar actin dynamics. Schiavon CR, Zhang T, Zhao B, Moore AS, Wales P, Andrade LR, Wu M, Sung TC, Dayn Y, Feng JW, Quintero OA, Shadel GS, Grosse R, Manor U. Nat Methods. 2020 Sep;17(9):917-921. doi: 10.1038/s41592-020-0926-5. Epub 2020 Aug 10. PubMed 32778832.
Backbone
  Vector backbone: pmCherry
  Vector type: Mammalian Expression
Growth in bacteria
  Bacterial resistance: Kanamycin, 50 μg/mL
  Growth temperature: 37°C
  Growth strain: DH5alpha
  Copy number: High Copy
Gene/Insert
  Gene/Insert name: mCherry-Fis1
  Insert size (bp): 813
  Tag / fusion protein: Fis1 (C terminal on insert)
Terms and licenses: Academic/Nonprofit Terms; Industry Terms: Not Available to Industry
How to cite: mCherry-Fis1 was a gift from Uri Manor (Addgene plasmid # 182580 ; http://n2t.net/addgene:182580 ; RRID:Addgene_182580)
